Addgene plasmid #158295: pLKO_HSV.AU1.FLAG_NGFR
Purpose: Protein Barcode (Pro-Code) for vector/cell tracking. Contains U6 trRNA cassette for sgRNA cloning. Enables phenotypic CRISPR screens at a single cell resolution (using cytometry).
Depositing lab: Brian Brown. Depositing organization: Icahn School of Medicine at Mount Sinai. Publication: Protein Barcodes Enable High-Dimensional Single-Cell CRISPR Screens. Wroblewska A, Dhainaut M, Ben-Zvi B, Rose SA, Park ES, Amir ED, Bektesevic A, Baccarini A, Merad M, Rahman AH, Brown BD. Cell. 2018 Nov 1;175(4):1141-1155.e16. doi: 10.1016/j.cell.2018.09.022. Epub 2018 Oct 18. PubMed 30343902.
Backbone
  Vector backbone: pLKO
  Backbone size w/o insert (bp): 9000
  Vector type: Lentiviral, CRISPR
Growth in bacteria
  Bacterial resistance: Ampicillin, 100 μg/mL
  Growth temperature: 37°C
  Growth strain: NEB Stable
  Copy number: High Copy
Gene/Insert
  Gene/Insert name: Pro-Code Tagged human dNGFR
  Species: H. sapiens (human)
  Insert size (bp): 1000
  Mutation: Truncation of the signaling domain
  Entrez Gene: NGFR (a.k.a. CD271, Gp80-LNGFR, TNFRSF16, p75(NTR), p75NTR)
  Promoter: EF1a
  Tag / fusion protein: HSV.AU1.FLAG (N terminal on insert)
  Cloning method: Restriction Enzyme; 5′ cloning site Unknown (unknown if destroyed)
  Sequencing primers: 5′ cctttttgagtttggatcttggttcat
Terms and licenses: Academic/Nonprofit Terms; Industry Terms: Not Available to Industry
How to cite: pLKO_HSV.AU1.FLAG_NGFR was a gift from Brian Brown (Addgene plasmid # 158295 ; http://n2t.net/addgene:158295 ; RRID:Addgene_158295)
