[The description below was written by a language model from this plasmid's Addgene catalogue record and pLannotate feature annotations shown in this document.]
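Description:
pLKO_HSV.AU1.FLAG_NGFR is a lentiviral CRISPR transfer vector built on the pLKO backbone that pairs an sgRNA expression cassette with a protein barcode ("Pro-Code") reporter. It is propagated in E. coli at high copy from a ColE1/pUC-type origin under ampicillin selection (AmpR). An f1 origin, an SV40 origin and leftover lac and T7/T3 promoter elements are also annotated in the plasmid backbone. The sequenced record is about 8.8 kb.

The viral portion has a third-generation-style layout. An RSV promoter drives a truncated HIV-1 5' LTR, followed by the Ψ packaging signal with a partial gag sequence, the RRE for Rev-dependent nuclear export of the genomic RNA, and a cPPT/CTS element. A second truncated LTR and an SV40 polyadenylation signal close the unit. Between the LTRs are two expression units. A human U6 (Pol III) promoter sits upstream of the S. pyogenes Cas9 guide RNA scaffold, forming the site into which an sgRNA spacer is cloned. Cas9 itself is not annotated in the construct. Downstream, the EF-1α promoter drives human NGFR with its signaling domain truncated (dNGFR), followed by a WPRE to enhance transcript expression. According to the catalogue entry, dNGFR carries an N-terminal combination of HSV, AU1 and FLAG epitopes, although these tags are not annotated separately in the feature table.

The epitope combination on the signaling-deficient surface receptor acts as a barcode detectable by antibody staining, marking which vector, and hence which sgRNA, a cell received. This allows vector and cell tracking and cytometry-based phenotypic CRISPR screens at single-cell resolution.
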