Features (pLannotate 1.2.2; 29 found; start..end, strand, type, name):
     50..290     +  promoter       U6 promoter: RNA polymerase III promoter for human U6 snRNA
    317..392     +  misc_RNA       gRNA scaffold: guide RNA scaffold for the Streptococcus pyogenes CRISPR/Cas9 system
    440..557     +  misc_feature   cPPT/CTS: central polypurine tract and central termination sequence of HIV-1
    624..690     +  CDS            small t antigen (fragment): SV40 (simian virus 40) small t antigen
    697..1875    +  promoter       EF-1α promoter: strong constitutive promoter for human elongation factor EF-1α
   1892..1917    +  misc_feature   MCS (fragment): multiple cloning site
   1930..2868    +  CDS            NGFR (fragment): TNR16_HUMAN - Also known as TNFRSF16. Experimental evidence at protein level: Swiss-Prot protein existence level 1. Low affinity receptor which can bind to NGF, BDNF, NTF3, and NTF4. Forms a heterodimeric receptor with SORCS2 that binds the precursor forms of NGF, BDNF and NTF3 with high affinity, and has much lower affinity for mature NGF and BDNF (PubMed:24908487). Plays an important role in differentiation and survival of specific neuronal populations during development (By similarity). Can mediate cell survival as well as cell death of neural cells. Plays a role in the inactivation of RHOA
   2899..3487    +  misc_feature   WPRE: woodchuck hepatitis virus posttranscriptional regulatory element
   3492..3629    +  CDS            nef (fragment): NEF_HV1LA - Experimental evidence at protein level: Swiss-Prot protein existence level 1. Extracellular Nef protein targets CD4(+) T-lymphocytes for apoptosis by interacting with CXCR4 surface receptors. From Human immunodeficiency virus type 1 group M subtype B (isolate Lai) (HIV-1).
   3615..3795    +  LTR            5' LTR (truncated): truncated 5' long terminal repeat (LTR) from HIV-1
   3867..3988    +  polyA_signal   SV40 poly(A) signal: SV40 polyadenylation signal
   4028..4163    +  rep_origin     SV40 ori: SV40 origin of replication
   4184..4202    -  promoter       T7 promoter: promoter for bacteriophage T7 RNA polymerase
   4210..4365    +  CDS            lacZα (fragment): LacZα fragment of β-galactosidase; lacZ fragment
   4370..4798    +  rep_origin     f1 ori (sequence partly withheld): f1 bacteriophage origin of replication; arrow indicates direction of (+) strand synthesis
   4851..4955    +  promoter       AmpR promoter: bla
   4956..5816    +  CDS            AmpR: β-lactamase; bla; confers resistance to ampicillin, carbenicillin, and related antibiotics
   5987..6575    +  rep_origin     ori: high-copy-number ColE1/pMB1/pBR322/pUC origin of replication
   6758..6850    +  CDS            lacI (fragment): lac repressor; lacI; The lac repressor binds to the lac operator to inhibit transcription in E. coli. This inhibition can be relieved by adding lactose or isopropyl-β-D-thiogalactopyranoside (IPTG).
   6863..6884    +  protein_bind   CAP binding site: CAP binding activates transcription in the presence of cAMP. E. coli catabolite activator protein
   6899..6929    +  promoter       lac promoter: promoter for the E. coli lac operon
   6937..6953    +  protein_bind   lac operator: The lac repressor binds to the lac operator to inhibit transcription in E. coli. This inhibition can be relieved by adding lactose or isopropyl-β-D-thiogalactopyranoside (IPTG). lac repressor encoded by lacI
   6998..7016    +  promoter       T3 promoter: promoter for bacteriophage T3 RNA polymerase
   7044..7270    +  promoter       RSV promoter: Rous sarcoma virus enhancer/promoter
   7271..7451    +  LTR            5' LTR (truncated): truncated 5' long terminal repeat (LTR) from HIV-1
   7498..7623    +  misc_feature   HIV-1 Ψ: packaging signal of human immunodeficiency virus type 1
   7607..7970    +  CDS            HIV-1 gag (fragment): gag protein from human immunodeficiency virus 1; gag
   8116..8349    +  misc_feature   RRE: The Rev response element (RRE) of HIV-1 allows for Rev-dependent mRNA export from the nucleus to the cytoplasm.
   8726..8826    +  CDS            Rev (fragment): human immunodeficiency virus 1 (HIV-1) Rev protein; rev; enhances nuclear export of unspliced and incompletely spliced viral mRNAs
>Addgene plasmid #158295 | pLKO_HSV.AU1.FLAG_NGFR | addgene full sequence | sequence record 329344 | Addgene NGS Result
TCGACGGTATCGATCACGAGACTAGTATCGAGCGGCCGCCCCCTTCACCGAGGGCCTATTTCCCATGATT
CCTTCATATTTGCATATACGATACAAGGCTGTTAGAGAGATAATTGGAATTAATTTGACTGTAAACACAA
AGATATTAGTACAAAATACGTGACGTAGAAAGTAATAATTTCTTGGGTAGTTTGCAGTTTTAAAATTATG
TTTTAAAATGGACTATCATATGCTTACCGTAACTTGAAAGTATTTCGATTTCTTGGCTTTATATATCTTG
TGGAAAGGACGAAACACCGGGTCTTCGAGAAGACCTGTTTTAGAGCTAGAAATAGCAAGTTAAAATAAGG
CTAGTCCGTTATCAACTTGAAAAAGTGGCACCGAGTCGGTGCTTTTTTTAATTCTCGACCTCGAGACAAA
TGGCAGTATTCATCCACAATTTTAAAAGAAAAGGGGGGATTGGGGGGTACAGTGCAGGGGAAAGAATAGT
AGACATAATAGCAACAGACATACAAACTAAAGAATTACAAAAACAAATTACAAAAATTCAAAATTTTCGG
GTTTATTACAGGGACAGCAGAGATCCACTTTGGCCGCGGCTCGAGGCGATAAGCTTTGCAAAGATGGATA
AAGTTTTAAACAGAGAGGAATCTTTGCAGCTAATGGACCTTCTAGGTCTTGAAAGGAGTGGGAATTGGCT
CCGGTGCCCGTCAGTGGGCAGAGCGCACATCGCCCACAGTCCCCGAGAAGTTGGGGGGAGGGGTCGGCAA
TTGAACCGGTGCCTAGAGAAGGTGGCGCGGGGTAAACTGGGAAAGTGATGTCGTGTACTGGCTCCGCCTT
TTTCCCGAGGGTGGGGGAGAACCGTATATAAGTGCAGTAGTCGCCGTGAACGTTCTTTTTCGCAACGGGT
TTGCCGCCAGAACACAGGTAAGTGCCGTGTGTGGTTCCCGCGGGCCTGGCCTCTTTACGGGTTATGGCCC
TTGCGTGCCTTGAATTACTTCCACCTGGCTGCAGTACGTGATTCTTGATCCCGAGCTTCGGGTTGGAAGT
GGGTGGGAGAGTTCGAGGCCTTGCGCTTAAGGAGCCCCTTCGCCTCGTGCTTGAGTTGAGGCCTGGCCTG
GGCGCTGGGGCCGCCGCGTGCGAATCTGGTGGCACCTTCGCGCCTGTCTCGCTGCTTTCGATAAGTCTCT
AGCCATTTAAAATTTTTGATGACCTGCTGCGACGCTTTTTTTCTGGCAAGATAGTCTTGTAAATGCGGGC
CAAGATCTGCACACTGGTATTTCGGTTTTTGGGGCCGCGGGCGGCGACGGGGCCCGTGCGTCCCAGCGCA
CATGTTCGGCGAGGCGGGGCCTGCGAGCGCGGCCACCGAGAATCGGACGGGGGTAGTCTCAAGCTGGCCG
GCCTGCTCTGGTGCCTGGCCTCGCGCCGCCGTGTATCGCCCCGCCCTGGGCGGCAAGGCTGGCCCGGTCG
GCACCAGTTGCGTGAGCGGAAAGATGGCCGCTTCCCGGCCCTGCTGCAGGGAGCTCAAAATGGAGGACGC
GGCGCTCGGGAGAGCGGGCGGGTGAGTCACCCACACAAAGGAAAAGGGCCTTTCCGTCCTCAGCCGTCGC
TTCATGTGACTCCACGGAGTACCGGGCGCCGTCCAGGCACCTCGATTAGTTCTCGAGCTTTTGGAGTACG
TCGTCTTTAGGTTGGGGGGAGGGGTTTTATGCGATGGAGTTTCCCCACACTGAGTGGGTGGAGACTGAAG
TTAGGCCAGCTTGGCACTTGATGTAATTCTCCTTGGAATTTGCCCTTTTTGAGTTTGGATCTTGGTTCAT
TCTCAAGCCTCAGACAGTGGTTCAAAGTTTTTTTCTTCCATTTCAGGTGTCGTGAGGAATTCTGCAGTCG
ATCGACGGTACCGCGGGCCCGGGATCCACGGTCGCCACCATGGGGGCAGGTGCCACCGGCCGCGCCATGG
ACGGGCCGCGCCTGCTGCTGTTGCTGCTTCTGGGGGTGTCCCTTGGAGGTGCCAAGGAGGCATGCCAGCC
CGAGCTGGCCCCCGAGGACCCCGAGGACGGAGGAGGCGGGGGAGGGGACACCTATCGGTACATTGGAGGA
GGCGGGGGAGGGGACTACAAAGACGATGACGACAAGCCCACAGGCCTGTACACACACAGCGGTGAGTGCT
GCAAAGCCTGCAACCTGGGCGAGGGTGTGGCCCAGCCTTGTGGAGCCAACCAGACCGTGTGTGAGCCCTG
CCTGGACAGCGTGACGTTCTCCGACGTGGTGAGCGCGACCGAGCCGTGCAAGCCGTGCACCGAGTGCGTG
GGGCTCCAGAGCATGTCGGCGCCGTGCGTGGAGGCCGACGACGCCGTGTGCCGCTGCGCCTACGGCTACT
ACCAGGATGAGACGACTGGGCGCTGCGAGGCGTGCCGCGTGTGCGAGGCGGGCTCGGGCCTCGTGTTCTC
CTGCCAGGACAAGCAGAACACCGTGTGCGAGGAGTGCCCCGACGGCACGTATTCCGACGAGGCCAACCAC
GTGGACCCGTGCCTGCCCTGCACCGTGTGCGAGGACACCGAGCGCCAGCTCCGCGAGTGCACACGCTGGG
CCGACGCCGAGTGCGAGGAGATCCCTGGCCGTTGGATTACACGGTCCACACCCCCAGAGGGCTCGGACAG
CACAGCCCCCAGCACCCAGGAGCCTGAGGCACCTCCAGAACAAGACCTCATAGCCAGCACGGTGGCAGGT
GTGGTGACCACAGTGATGGGCAGCTCCCAGCCCGTGGTGACCCGAGGCACCACCGACAACCTCATCCCTG
TCTATTGCTCCATCCTGGCTGCTGTGGTTGTGGGCCTTGTGGCCTACATAGCCTTCAAGAGGTGGAACAG
GGGTATCCTCTAGAGCGGCCGCGTCGACAATCAACCTCTGGATTACAAAATTTGTGAAAGATTGACTGGT
ATTCTTAACTATGTTGCTCCTTTTACGCTATGTGGATACGCTGCTTTAATGCCTTTGTATCATGCTATTG
CTTCCCGTATGGCTTTCATTTTCTCCTCCTTGTATAAATCCTGGTTGCTGTCTCTTTATGAGGAGTTGTG
GCCCGTTGTCAGGCAACGTGGCGTGGTGTGCACTGTGTTTGCTGACGCAACCCCCACTGGTTGGGGCATT
GCCACCACCTGTCAGCTCCTTTCCGGGACTTTCGCTTTCCCCCTCCCTATTGCCACGGCGGAACTCATCG
CCGCCTGCCTTGCCCGCTGCTGGACAGGGGCTCGGCTGTTGGGCACTGACAATTCCGTGGTGTTGTCGGG
GAAGCTGACGTCCTTTCCATGGCTGCTCGCCTGTGTTGCCACCTGGATTCTGCGCGGGACGTCCTTCTGC
TACGTCCCTTCGGCCCTCAATCCAGCGGACCTTCCTTCCCGCGGCCTGCTGCCGGCTCTGCGGCCTCTTC
CGCATCTTCGCCTTCGCCCTCAGACGAGTCGGATCTCCCTTTGGGCCGCCTCCCCGCCTGGGTACCTTTA
AGACCAATGACTTACAAGGCAGCTGTAGATCTTAGCCACTTTTTAAAAGAAAAGGGGGGACTGGAAGGGC
TAATTCACTCCCAACGAAGATAAGATCTGCTTTTTGCTTGTACTGGGTCTCTCTGGTTAGACCAGATCTG
AGCCTGGGAGCTCTCTGGCTAACTAGGGAACCCACTGCTTAAGCCTCAATAAAGCTTGCCTTGAGTGCTT
CAAGTAGTGTGTGCCCGTCTGTTGTGTGACTCTGGTAACTAGAGATCCCTCAGACCCTTTTAGTCAGTGT
GGAAAATCTCTAGCAGTAGTAGTTCATGTCATCTTATTATTCAGTATTTATAACTTGCAAAGAAATGAAT
ATCAGAGAGTGAGAGGAACTTGTTTATTGCAGCTTATAATGGTTACAAATAAAGCAATAGCATCACAAAT
TTCACAAATAAAGCATTTTTTTCACTGCATTCTAGTTGTGGTTTGTCCAAACTCATCAATGTATCTTATC
ATGTCTGGCTCTAGCTATCCCGCCCCTAACTCCGCCCATCCCGCCCCTAACTCCGCCCAGTTCCGCCCAT
TCTCCGCCCCATGGCTGACTAATTTTTTTTATTTATGCAGAGGCCGAGGCCGCCTCGGCCTCTGAGCTAT
TCCAGAAGTAGTGAGGAGGCTTTTTTGGAGGCCTAGGGACGTACCCAATTCGCCCTATAGTGAGTCGTAT
TACGCGCGCTCACTGGCCGTCGTTTTACAACGTCGTGACTGGGAAAACCCTGGCGTTACCCAACTTAATC
GCCTTGCAGCACATCCCCCTTTCGCCAGCTGGCGTAATAGCGAAGAGGCCCGCACCGATCGCCCTTCCCA
ACAGTTGCGCAGCCTGAATGGCGAATGGG
[124 nt withheld, positions 4370-4493]
C
[91 nt withheld, positions 4495-4585]
A
[49 nt withheld, positions 4587-4635]
CCTTTGACGTTGGAGTCCACGTTCTTT
[37 nt withheld, positions 4663-4699]
ACCCTATCTCGGTCTATTCTTTTGATTTATAAGGGATTTTGCCGATTTCGGCCTATTGGTTAAAAAATGA
GCTGATTTAACAAAAATTTAACGCGAATTTTAACAAAATATTAACGCTTACAATTTAGGTGGCACTTTTC
GGGGAAATGTGCGCGGAACCCCTATTTGTTTATTTTTCTAAATACATTCAAATATGTATCCGCTCATGAG
ACAATAACCCTGATAAATGCTTCAATAATATTGAAAAAGGAAGAGTATGAGTATTCAACATTTCCGTGTC
GCCCTTATTCCCTTTTTTGCGGCATTTTGCCTTCCTGTTTTTGCTCACCCAGAAACGCTGGTGAAAGTAA
AAGATGCTGAAGATCAGTTGGGTGCACGAGTGGGTTACATCGAACTGGATCTCAACAGCGGTAAGATCCT
TGAGAGTTTTCGCCCCGAAGAACGTTTTCCAATGATGAGCACTTTTAAAGTTCTGCTATGTGGCGCGGTA
TTATCCCGTATTGACGCCGGGCAAGAGCAACTCGGTCGCCGCATACACTATTCTCAGAATGACTTGGTTG
AGTACTCACCAGTCACAGAAAAGCATCTTACGGATGGCATGACAGTAAGAGAATTATGCAGTGCTGCCAT
AACCATGAGTGATAACACTGCGGCCAACTTACTTCTGACAACGATCGGAGGACCGAAGGAGCTAACCGCT
TTTTTGCACAACATGGGGGATCATGTAACTCGCCTTGATCGTTGGGAACCGGAGCTGAATGAAGCCATAC
CAAACGACGAGCGTGACACCACGATGCCTGTAGCAATGGCAACAACGTTGCGCAAACTATTAACTGGCGA
ACTACTTACTCTAGCTTCCCGGCAACAATTAATAGACTGGATGGAGGCGGATAAAGTTGCAGGACCACTT
CTGCGCTCGGCCCTTCCGGCTGGCTGGTTTATTGCTGATAAATCTGGAGCCGGTGAGCGTGGGTCTCGCG
GTATCATTGCAGCACTGGGGCCAGATGGTAAGCCCTCCCGTATCGTAGTTATCTACACGACGGGGAGTCA
GGCAACTATGGATGAACGAAATAGACAGATCGCTGAGATAGGTGCCTCACTGATTAAGCATTGGTAACTG
TCAGACCAAGTTTACTCATATATACTTTAGATTGATTTAAAACTTCATTTTTAATTTAAAAGGATCTAGG
TGAAGATCCTTTTTGATAATCTCATGACCAAAATCCCTTAACGTGAGTTTTCGTTCCACTGAGCGTCAGA
CCCCGTAGAAAAGATCAAAGGATCTTCTTGAGATCCTTTTTTTCTGCGCGTAATCTGCTGCTTGCAAACA
AAAAAACCACCGCTACCAGCGGTGGTTTGTTTGCCGGATCAAGAGCTACCAACTCTTTTTCCGAAGGTAA
CTGGCTTCAGCAGAGCGCAGATACCAAATACTGTTCTTCTAGTGTAGCCGTAGTTAGGCCACCACTTCAA
GAACTCTGTAGCACCGCCTACATACCTCGCTCTGCTAATCCTGTTACCAGTGGCTGCTGCCAGTGGCGAT
AAGTCGTGTCTTACCGGGTTGGACTCAAGACGATAGTTACCGGATAAGGCGCAGCGGTCGGGCTGAACGG
GGGGTTCGTGCACACAGCCCAGCTTGGAGCGAACGACCTACACCGAACTGAGATACCTACAGCGTGAGCT
ATGAGAAAGCGCCACGCTTCCCGAAGGGAGAAAGGCGGACAGGTATCCGGTAAGCGGCAGGGTCGGAACA
GGAGAGCGCACGAGGGAGCTTCCAGGGGGAAACGCCTGGTATCTTTATAGTCCTGTCGGGTTTCGCCACC
TCTGACTTGAGCGTCGATTTTTGTGATGCTCGTCAGGGGGGCGGAGCCTATGGAAAAACGCCAGCAACGC
GGCCTTTTTACGGTTCCTGGCCTTTTGCTGGCCTTTTGCTCACATGTTCTTTCCTGCGTTATCCCCTGAT
TCTGTGGATAACCGTATTACCGCCTTTGAGTGAGCTGATACCGCTCGCCGCAGCCGAACGACCGAGCGCA
GCGAGTCAGTGAGCGAGGAAGCGGAAGAGCGCCCAATACGCAAACCGCCTCTCCCCGCGCGTTGGCCGAT
TCATTAATGCAGCTGGCACGACAGGTTTCCCGACTGGAAAGCGGGCAGTGAGCGCAACGCAATTAATGTG
AGTTAGCTCACTCATTAGGCACCCCAGGCTTTACACTTTATGCTTCCGGCTCGTATGTTGTGTGGAATTG
TGAGCGGATAACAATTTCACACAGGAAACAGCTATGACCATGATTACGCCAAGCGCGCAATTAACCCTCA
CTAAAGGGAACAAAAGCTGGAGCTGCAAGCTTAATGTAGTCTTATGCAATACTCTTGTAGTCTTGCAACA
TGGTAACGATGAGTTAGCAACATGCCTTACAAGGAGAGAAAAAGCACCGTGCATGGCGATTGGTGGAAGT
AAGGTGGTACGATCGTGCCTTATTAGGAAGGCAACAGACGGGTCTGACATGGATTGGACGAACCACTGAA
TTGCCGCATTGCAGAGATATTGTATTTAAGTGCCTAGCTCGATACATAAACGGGTCTCTCTGGTTAGACC
AGATCTGAGCCTGGGAGCTCTCTGGCTAACTAGGGAACCCACTGCTTAAGCCTCAATAAAGCTTGCCTTG
AGTGCTTCAAGTAGTGTGTGCCCGTCTGTTGTGTGACTCTGGTAACTAGAGATCCCTCAGACCCTTTTAG
TCAGTGTGGAAAATCTCTAGCAGTGGCGCCCGAACAGGGACTTGAAAGCGAAAGGGAAACCAGAGGAGCT
CTCTCGACGCAGGACTCGGCTTGCTGAAGCGCGCACGGCAAGAGGCGAGGGGCGGCGACTGGTGAGTACG
CCAAAAATTTTGACTAGCGGAGGCTAGAAGGAGAGAGATGGGTGCGAGAGCGTCAGTATTAAGCGGGGGA
GAATTAGATCGCGATGGGAAAAAATTCGGTTAAGGCCAGGGGGAAAGAAAAAATATAAATTAAAACATAT
AGTATGGGCAAGCAGGGAGCTAGAACGATTCGCAGTTAATCCTGGCCTGTTAGAAACATCAGAAGGCTGT
AGACAAATACTGGGACAGCTACAACCATCCCTTCAGACAGGATCAGAAGAACTTAGATCATTATATAATA
CAGTAGCAACCCTCTATTGTGTGCATCAAAGGATAGAGATAAAAGACACCAAGGAAGCTTTAGACAAGAT
AGAGGAAGAGCAAAACAAAAGTAAGACCACCGCACAGCAAGCGGCCGCTGATCTTCAGACCTGGAGGAGG
AGATATGAGGGACAATTGGAGAAGTGAATTATATAAATATAAAGTAGTAAAAATTGAACCATTAGGAGTA
GCACCCACCAAGGCAAAGAGAAGAGTGGTGCAGAGAGAAAAAAGAGCAGTGGGAATAGGAGCTTTGTTCC
TTGGGTTCTTGGGAGCAGCAGGAAGCACTATGGGCGCAGCGTCAATGACGCTGACGGTACAGGCCAGACA
ATTATTGTCTGGTATAGTGCAGCAGCAGAACAATTTGCTGAGGGCTATTGAGGCGCAACAGCATCTGTTG
CAACTCACAGTCTGGGGCATCAAGCAGCTCCAGGCAAGAATCCTGGCTGTGGAAAGATACCTAAAGGATC
AACAGCTCCTGGGGATTTGGGGTTGCTCTGGAAAACTCATTTGCACCACTGCTGTGCCTTGGAATGCTAG
TTGGAGTAATAAATCTCTGGAACAGATTTGGAATCACACGACCTGGATGGAGTGGGACAGAGAAATTAAC
AATTACACAAGCTTAATACACTCCTTAATTGAAGAATCGCAAAACCAGCAAGAAAAGAATGAACAAGAAT
TATTGGAATTAGATAAATGGGCAAGTTTGTGGAATTGGTTTAACATAACAAATTGGCTGTGGTATATAAA
ATTATTCATAATGATAGTAGGAGGCTTGGTAGGTTTAAGAATAGTTTTTGCTGTACTTTCTATAGTGAAT
AGAGTTAGGCAGGGATATTCACCATTATCGTTTCAGACCCACCTCCCAACCCCGAGGGGACCCGACAGGC
CCGAAGGAATAGAAGAAGAAGGTGGAGAGAGAGACAGAGACAGATCCATTCGATTAGTGAACGGATC
