>Addgene plasmid #158295 | pLKO_HSV.AU1.FLAG_NGFR | depositor partial sequence | sequence record 305459 | Tagged NGFR
ATGGGGGCAGGTGCCACCGGCCGCGCCATGGACGGGCCGCGCCTGCTGCTGTTGCTGCTTCTGGGGGTGT
CCCTTGGAGGTGCCAAGGAGGCATGCCAGCCCGAGCTGGCCCCCGAGGACCCCGAGGACGGAGGAGGCGG
GGGAGGGGACACCTATCGGTACATTGGAGGAGGCGGGGGAGGGGACTACAAAGACGATGACGACAAGCCC
ACAGGCCTGTACACACACAGCGGTGAGTGCTGCAAAGCCTGCAACCTGGGCGAGGGTGTGGCCCAGCCTT
GTGGAGCCAACCAGACCGTGTGTGAGCCCTGCCTGGACAGCGTGACGTTCTCCGACGTGGTGAGCGCGAC
CGAGCCGTGCAAGCCGTGCACCGAGTGCGTGGGGCTCCAGAGCATGTCGGCGCCGTGCGTGGAGGCCGAC
GACGCCGTGTGCCGCTGCGCCTACGGCTACTACCAGGATGAGACGACTGGGCGCTGCGAGGCGTGCCGCG
TGTGCGAGGCGGGCTCGGGCCTCGTGTTCTCCTGCCAGGACAAGCAGAACACCGTGTGCGAGGAGTGCCC
CGACGGCACGTATTCCGACGAGGCCAACCACGTGGACCCGTGCCTGCCCTGCACCGTGTGCGAGGACACC
GAGCGCCAGCTCCGCGAGTGCACACGCTGGGCCGACGCCGAGTGCGAGGAGATCCCTGGCCGTTGGATTA
CACGGTCCACACCCCCAGAGGGCTCGGACAGCACAGCCCCCAGCACCCAGGAGCCTGAGGCACCTCCAGA
ACAAGACCTCATAGCCAGCACGGTGGCAGGTGTGGTGACCACAGTGATGGGCAGCTCCCAGCCCGTGGTG
ACCCGAGGCACCACCGACAACCTCATCCCTGTCTATTGCTCCATCCTGGCTGCTGTGGTTGTGGGCCTTG
TGGCCTACATAGCCTTCAAGAGGTGGAACAGGGGTATCCTCTAG
